>Addgene plasmid #246303 | p305N-20 | addgene full sequence | sequence record 491106 | Addgene NGS Result
TTGAGATCCTTTTTTTCTGCGCGTAATCTGCTGCTTGCAAACAAAAAAACCACCGCTACCAGCGGTGGTT
TGTTTGCCGGATCAAGAGCTACCAACTCTTTTTCCGAAGGTAACTGGCTTCAGCAGAGCGCAGATACCAA
ATACTGTTCTTCTAGTGTAGCCGTAGTTAGGCCACCACTTCAAGAACTCTGTAGCACCGCCTACATACCT
CGCTCTGCTAATCCTGTTACCAGTGGCTGCTGCCAGTGGCGATAAGTCGTGTCTTACCGGGTTGGACTCA
AGACGATAGTTACCGGATAAGGCGCAGCGGTCGGGCTGAACGGGGGGTTCGTGCACACAGCCCAGCTTGG
AGCGAACGACCTACACCGAACTGAGATACCTACAGCGTGAGCTATGAGAAAGCGCCACGCTTCCCGAAGG
GAGAAAGGCGGACAGGTATCCGGTAAGCGGCAGGGTCGGAACAGGAGAGCGCACGAGGGAGCTTCCAGGG
GGAAACGCCTGGTATCTTTATAGTCCTGTCGGGTTTCGCCACCTCTGACTTGAGCGTCGATTTTTGTGAT
GCTCGTCAGGGGGGCGGAGCCTATGGAAAAACGCCAGCAACGCGGCCTTTTTACGGTTCCTGGCCTTTTG
CTGGCCTTTTGCTCACATGTTCTTTCCTGCGTTATCCCCTGATTCTGTGGATAACCGTATTACCGCCTTT
GAGTGAGCTGATACCGCTCGCCGCAGCCGAACGACCGAGCGCAGCGAGTCAGTGAGCGAGGAAGCGGAAG
AGGATCTCAGTAAAGCGCTGGCTGCTGAACCCCCAGCCGGAACTGACCCCACAAGGCCCTAGCGTTTGCA
ATGCACCAGGTCATCATTGACCCAGGCGTGTTCCACCAGGCCGCTGCCTCGCAACTCTTCGCAGGCTTCG
CCGACCTGCTCGCGCCACTTCTTCACGCGGGTGGAATCCGATCCGCACATGAGGCGGAAGGTTTCCAGCT
TGAGCGGGTACGGCTCCCGGTGCGAGCTGAAATAGTCGAACATCCGTCGGGCCGTCGGCGACAGCTTGCG
GTACTTCTCCCATATGAATTTCGTGTAGTGGTCGCCAGCAAACAGCACGACGATTTCCTCGTCGATCAGG
ACCTGGCAACGGGACGTTTTCTTGCCACGGTCCAGGACGCGGAAGCGGTGCAGCAGCGACACCGATTCCA
GGTGCCCAACGCGGTCGGACGTGAAGCCCATCGCCGTCGCCTGTAGGCGCGACAGGCATTCCTCGGCCTT
CGTGTAATACCGGCCATTGATCGACCAGCCCAGGTCCTGGCAAAGCTCGTAGAACGTGAAGGTGATCGGC
TCGCCGATAGGGGTGCGCTTCGCGTACTCCAACACCTGCTGCCACACCAGTTCGTCATCGTCGGCCCGCA
GCTCGACGCCGGTGTAGGTGATCTTCACGTCCTTGTTGACGTGGAAAATGACCTTGTTTTGCAGCGCCTC
GCGCGGGATTTTCTTGTTGCGCGTGGTGAACAGGGCAGAGCGGGCCGTGTCGTTTGGCATCGCTCGCATC
GTGTCCGGCCACGGCGCAATATCGAACAAGGAAAGCTGCATTTCCTTGATCTGCTGCTTCGTGTGTTTCA
GCAACGCGGCTTGCTTGGCCTCGCTGACCTGTTTTGCCAGGTCCTCGCCGGCGGTTTTTCGCTTCTTGGT
CGTCATAGTTCCTCGCGTGTCGATGGTCATCGACTTCGCCAAACCTGCCGCCTCCTGTTCGAGACGACGC
GAACGCTCCACGGCGGCCGATGGCGCGGGCAGGGCAGGGGGAGCCAGTTGCACGCTGTCGCGCTCGATCT
TGGCCGTAGCTTGCTGGGCCATCGAGCCGACGGACTGGAAGGTTTCGCGGGGCGCACGCATGACGGTGCG
GCTTGCGATGGTTTCGGCATCCTCGGCGGAAAACCCCGCGTCGATCAGTTCTTGCCTGTATGCCTTCCGG
TCAAACGTCCGATTCATTCACCCTCCTTGCGGGATTGCCCCGACTCACGCCGGGGCAATGTGCCCTTATT
CCTGATTTGATCCGCCTGGTGCCTTGGTGTCCAGATAATCCACCTTATCGGCAATGAAGTCGGTCCCGTA
GACCGTCTGGCCGTCCTTCTCGTACTTGGTATTCCGAATCTTGCCCTGCACGAATACCAGCGACCCCTTG
CCCAAATACTTGCCGTGGGCCTCGGCCTGAGAGCCAAAACACTTGATGCGGAAGAAGTCGGTGCGCTCCT
GCTTGTCGCCAGCATCGTTGCGCCACATCTAGGTACTAAAACAATTCATCCAGTAAAATATAATATTTTA
TTTTCTCCCAATCAGGCTTGATCCCCAGTAAGTCAAAAAATAGCTCGACATACTGTTCTTCCCCAATATC
CTCCCTGATCGACCGGACGCAGAAGGCAATGTCATACCACTTGTCCGCCCTGCCGCTTCTCCCAAGATCA
ATAAAGCCACTTACTTTGCCATCTTTCACAAAGATGTTGCTGTCTCCCAGGTCGCCGTGGGAAAAGACAA
GTTCCTCTTCGGGCTTTTCCGTCTTTAAAAAATCATACAGCTCGCGCGGATCTTTAAATGGGGTGTCTTC
TTCCCAGTTTTCGCAATCCACATCGGCCAGATCGTTATTCAGTAAGTAATCCAATTCGGCTAAGCGGCTG
TCTAAGCTATTCGTATAGGGACAATCCGATATGTCGATGGAGTGAAAGAGCCTGATGCACTCCGCATACA
GCTCGATAATCTTTTCAGGGCTTTGTTCATCTTCATACTCTTCCGAGCAAAGGACGCCATCGGCCTCACT
CATGAGCAGATTGCTCCAGCCATCATGCCGTTCAAGGTGCAGGACCTTTGGAACAGGCAGCTTTCCTTCC
AGCCATAGCATCATGTCCTTTTCCCGTTCCACATCATAGGTGGTCCCTTTATACCGGCTGTCCGTCATTT
TTAAATATAGGTTTTCATTTTCTCCCACCAGCTTATATACCTTAGCAGGAGACATTCCTTCCGTATCTTT
TACGCAGCGGTATTTTTCGATCAGTTTTTTCAATTCCGGTGATATTCTCATTTTAGCCATTTATTATTTC
CTTCCTCTTTTCTACAGTATTTAAAGATACCCCAAGAAGCTAATTATAACAAGACGAACTCCAATTCACT
GTTCCTTGCATTCTAAAACTTTAAATACCAGAAAACAGCTTTTTCAAAGTTGTTTTCAAAGTTGGCGTAT
AACATAGTATCGACGGAGCCGATTTTGAAACCACAATTATGGGTGATGCTGCCAACGCGAGAGCGGGCCG
GGAGGGTTCGAGAAGGGGGGGCACCCCCCTTCGGCGTGCGCGGTCACGCGCACAGGGCGCAGCCCTGGTT
AAAAACAAGGTTTATAAATATTGGTTTAAAAGCAGGTTAAAAGACAGGTTAGCGGTGGCCGAAAAACGGG
CGGAAACCCTTGCAAATGCTGGATTTTCTGCCTGTGGACAGCCCCTCAAATGTCAATAGGTGCGCCCCTC
ATCTGTCAGCACTCTGCCCCTCAAGTGTCAAGGATCGCGCCCCTCATCTGTCAGTAGTCGCGCCCCTCAA
GTGTCAATACCGCAGGGCACTTATCCCCAGGCTTGTCCACATCATCTGTGGGAAACTCGCGTAAAATCAG
GCGTTTTCGCCGATTTGCGAGGCTGGCCAGCTCCACGTCGCCGGCCGAAATCGAGCCTGCCCCTCATCTG
TCAACGCCGCGCCGGGTGAGTCGGCCCCTCAAGTGTCAACGTCCGCCCCTCATCTGTCAGTGAGGGCCAA
GTTTTCCGCGAGGTATCCACAACGCCGGCGGCTGCGGTGTCTCGCACACGGCTTCGACGGCGTTTCTGGC
GCGTTTGCAGGGCCATAGACGGCCGCCAGCCCAGCGGCGAGGGCAACCAGCCCGGTGAGCGTCTCTAGTG
GACTGATGGGCTGCCTGTATCGAGTGGTGATTTTGTGCCGAGCTGCCGGTCGGGGAGCTGTTGGCTGGCT
GGTGGCAGGATATATTGTGGTGTAAACAAATTGACGATTTAAATGGTAGGCGCGGCTTAATTAAGCGCTT
AATTAAGCGCTTAATTAAGCGCTTAATAAGCCGCGCCGTACCCCAATAGTCTCGACAGACACATAGCACC
TAACATTATTGCTTAAATTTACTATTTTTTTACTATATTATACTCAACCCAATGAGCATAAAGACTGTAA
AATCTCAAATTCCTGAGAAGCATATTTATCGATCCCACAGACTTGATAGTTCCATAATCCATACGCTGCA
GCCAAATTGCTAGTGTGTTGAACATTTAACACGTAGAGAACTAGAAAAGATATAAAACTAAGATTGATAT
CCAAAATAGACGAGAACAATAAGCAAAAACTCTTAGTTTTGAAATAAATCAACAATCCCGAGGGTTGTCA
CATACATCAAAAACGAAAATCCATATAGCAAAAAAAACTCTAAATTACCGTTCGACAAAAAGAGAAAACT
GATAGGACATTTGCTAAACATTAAAATCAAAATTTGGATCAAGCCGAATTCTCAGAAGAACTCGTCAAGA
AGGCGATAGAAGGCGATGCGCTGCGAATCGGGAGCGGCGATACCGTAAAGCACGAGGAAGCGGTCAGCCC
ATTCGCCGCCAAGCTCTTCAGCAATATCACGGGTAGCCAACGCTATGTCCTGATAGCGGTCCGCCACACC
CAGCCGGCCACAGTCGATGAATCCAGAAAAGCGGCCATTTTCCACCATGATATTCGGCAAGCAGGCATCG
CCATGGGTCACGACGAGATCATCGCCGTCGGGCATGCGCGCCTTGAGCCTGGCGAACAGTTCGGCTGGCG
CGAGCCCCTGATGCTCTTCGTCCAGATCATCCTGATCGACAAGACCGGCTTCCATCCGAGTACGTGCTCG
CTCGATGCGATGTTTCGCTTGGTGGTCGAATGGGCAGGTAGCCGGATCAAGCGTATGCAGCCGCCGCATT
GCATCAGCCATGATGGATACTTTCTCGGCAGGAGCAAGGTGAGATGACAGGAGATCCTGCCCCGGCACTT
CGCCCAATAGCAGCCAGTCCCTTCCCGCTTCAGTGACAACGTCGAGCACAGCTGCGCAAGGAACGCCCGT
CGTGGCCAGCCACGATAGCCGCGCTGCCTCGTCCTGCAGTTCATTCAGGGCACCGGACAGGTCGGTCTTG
ACAAAAAGAACCGGGCGCCCCTGCGCTGACAGCCGGAACACGGCGGCATCAGAGCAGCCGATTGTCTGTT
GTGCCCAGTCATAGCCGAATAGCCTCTCCACCCAAGCGGCCGGAGAACCTGCGTGCAATCCATCTTGTTC
AATCATCTCGAGACGTACCGCGCGATGCATTCGAAGATCGATCCTTCGCCTGGAGGAGAGAAATCAGTGG
CGCTGCGGCTTTTAGGGTTTCTTTGTTGATGGAATGAGAGTGTAAGCTCTGCCAGTGCCACTTTATTAGG
GTTTTACAAGCCCTTTTCTTCGTAATTGGGCCTGACATTTTGTGCCACTTGGGCCTTTAGAGATGAAAAT
GTATATTGGGCTTAAGTTGACTTGAAGGATAAATTAGTTTAGGATATTACGTTTTTTATGAGAATTGGTG
TGTCGGATACATGTATATGATGCATTCAAATATATGTATTCTAGATACATTTAAGTTTAGATACAATCTA
AAATGTGTCTTTAATTACAGGACTGTAACTAAAATACTTAATGTAAGAAGAATATTACTCCTTTAATAGC
TTTTGAGTATATCTAGTCTAACATCTTTTAAAAAAGTCTAATTTCTTTCATTTATTTTTCGAGCAATAGC
AAAGTGCATAATTATTTTTTTCTTCTAGAAATTCAGATTTGTTTCTCTAAATTTTGAGATTCTTTTCTCA
ATTTTGTATGTCTAGAGAACAATGTGTATTTTTCACTCTAGTTGGTTGTTACTTTGTTGAATGTTCTGAT
AAAAGTATATTGTTATTTCTGAAGTAGATATAAACCTTCATTTGGAAATTATACATAAATCAAAATCGTT
AATTATCTAGATCAAGATATATGCCCTTTTCCTAATGTATTTGATACATGCACCTAATTTCACTAGATGT
ATCTTTTCTATTTTTTAAATTATGAATAGTTAATTTTTTCCATATGTGTATTTGATACATACTTCATGAC
TTTAAAAAATTAATTATATACCAGATATATGTATTTAAAATTTGTTATGTATTTAAAGTATGTATATGAT
TATTCGATATTAATCTCTTCGATGAACCTAGGACAAGGTGCACTGCTACAAACTTTGGTTTAATCTGAAA
TAAAACAAAACTCACTGAGAGGAAGATGCATCCCAGTAGGTGAAAGTCGAGAAGGATTTGCATGTTACTA
TTACACTTGCTTTTTAGTCCCACATCGTCTGAAACATAAAATATTTCAGCGTTTAAATACTTCAAGCGAA
CCAGTAGGCTTGCATGCCCGAAGGCTACGTCCGTTTTAGAGCTAGAAATAGCAAGTTAAAATAAGGCTAG
TCCGTTATCAACTTGAAAAAGTGGCACCGAGTCGGTGCTTTTTTTACTAGTGGAGCTCAACTTTTGATTC
GCTATTTGCAGTGCACCTGTGGCGTTCATCACATCTTTTGTGACACTGTTTGCACTGGTCATTGCTATTA
CAAAGGACCTTCCTGATGTTGAAGGAGATCGAAAGTAAGTAACTGCACGCATAACCATTTTCTTTCCGCT
CTTTGGCTCAATCCATTTGACAGTCAAAGACAATGTTTAACCAGCTCCGTTTGATATATTGTCTTTATGT
GTTTGTTCAAGCATGTTTAGTTAATCATGCCTTTGATTGATCTTGAATAGGTTCCAAATATCAACCCTGG
CAACAAAACTTGGAGTGAGAAACATTGCATTCCTCGGTTCTGGACTTCTGCTAGTAAATTATGTTTCAGC
CATATCACTAGCTTTCTACATGCCTCAGGTGAATTCATCTATTTCCGTCTTAACTATTTCGGTTAATTAA
AGCACGAACACCATTACTGCATGTAGAAGCTTGATAAACTATCGCCACCAATTTATTTTTGTTGCGATAT
TGTTACTTTCCTCAGTATGCAGCTTTGAAAAGACCAACCCTCTTATCCTTTAACAATGAACAGGTTTTTA
GAGGTAGCTTGATGATTCCTGCACATGTGATCTTGGCTTCAGGCTTAATTTTCCAGGTAAAGCATTATGA
GATACTCTTATATCTCTTACATACTTTTGAGATAATGCACAAGAACTTCATAACTATATGCTTTAGTTTC
TGCATTTGACACTGCCAAATTCATTAATCTCTAATATCTTTGTTGTTGATCTTTGGTAGACATGGGTACT
AGAAAAAGCAAACTACACCAAGGTAAAATACTTTTGTACAAACATAAACTCGTTATCACGGAACATCAAT
GGAGTGTATATCTAACGGAGTGTAGAAACATTTGATTATTGCAGGAAGCTATCTCAGGATATTATCGGTT
TATATGGAATCTCTTCTACGCAGAGTATCTGTTATTCCCCTTCCTCTAGCTTTCAATTTCATGGTGAGGA
TATGCAGTTTTCTTTGTATATCATTCTTCTTCTTCTTTGTAGCTTGGAGTCAAAATCGGTTCCTTCATGT
ACATACATCAAGGATATGTCCTTCTGAATTTTTATATCTTGCAATAAAAATGCTTGTACCAATTGAAACA
CCAGCTTTTTGAGTTCTATGATCACTGACTTGGTTCTAACCAAAAAAAAAAAAATGTTTAATTTACATAT
CTAAAAGTAGGTTTAGGGAAACCTAAACAGTAAAATATTTGTATATTATTCGAATTTCACTCATCATAAA
AACTTAAATTGCACCATAAAATTTTGTTTTACTATTAATGATGTAATTTGTGTAACTTAAGATAAAAATA
ATATTCCGTAAGTTAACCGGCTAAAACCACGTATAAACCAGGGAACCTGTTAAACCGGTTCTTTACTGGA
TAAAGAAATGAAAGCCCATGTAGACAGCTCCATTAGAGCCCAAACCCTAAATTTCTCATCTATATAAAAG
GAGTGACATTAGGGTTTTTGTTCGTCCTCTTAAAGCTTCTCGTTTTCTCTGCCGTCTCTCTCATTCGCGC
GACGCAAACGATCTTCAGGTGATCTTCTTTCTCCAAATCCTCTCTCATAACTCTGATTTCGTACTTGTGT
ATTTGAGCTCACGCTCTGTTTCTCTCACCACAGCAGCTAGCATGGACAAGAAGTACTCCATTGGGCTCGA
TATCGGCACAAACAGCGTCGGCTGGGCCGTCATTACGGACGAGTACAAGGTGCCGAGCAAAAAATTCAAA
GTTCTGGGCAATACCGATCGCCACAGCATAAAGAAGAACCTCATTGGCGCCCTCCTGTTCGACTCCGGGG
AGACGGCCGAAGCCACGCGGCTCAAAAGAACAGCACGGCGCAGATATACCCGCAGAAAGAATCGGATCTG
CTACCTGCAGGAGATCTTTAGTAATGAGATGGCTAAGGTGGATGACTCTTTCTTCCATAGGCTGGAGGAG
TCCTTTTTGGTGGAGGAGGATAAAAAGCACGAGCGCCACCCAATCTTTGGCAATATCGTGGACGAGGTGG
CGTACCATGAAAAGTACCCAACCATATATCATCTGAGGAAGAAGCTTGTAGACAGTACTGATAAGGCTGA
CTTGCGGTTGATCTATCTCGCGCTGGCGCATATGATCAAATTTCGGGGACACTTCCTCATCGAGGGGGAC
CTGAACCCAGACAACAGCGATGTCGACAAACTCTTTATCCAACTGGTTCAGACTTACAATCAGCTTTTCG
AAGAGAACCCGATCAACGCATCCGGAGTTGACGCCAAAGCAATCCTGAGCGCTAGGCTGTCCAAATCCCG
GCGGCTCGAAAACCTCATCGCACAGCTCCCTGGGGAGAAGAAGAACGGCCTGTTTGGTAATCTTATCGCC
CTGTCACTCGGGCTGACCCCCAACTTTAAATCTAACTTCGACCTGGCCGAAGATGCCAAGCTTCAACTGA
GCAAAGACACCTACGATGATGATCTCGACAATCTGCTGGCCCAGATCGGCGACCAGTACGCAGACCTTTT
TTTGGCGGCAAAGAACCTGTCAGACGCCATTCTGCTGAGTGATATTCTGCGAGTGAACACGGAGATCACC
AAAGCTCCGCTGAGCGCTAGTATGATCAAGCGCTATGATGAGCACCACCAAGACTTGACTTTGCTGAAGG
CCCTTGTCAGACAGCAACTGCCTGAGAAGTACAAGGAAATTTTCTTCGATCAGTCTAAAAATGGCTACGC
CGGATACATTGACGGCGGAGCAAGCCAGGAGGAATTTTACAAATTTATTAAGCCCATCTTGGAAAAAATG
GACGGCACCGAGGAGCTGCTGGTAAAGCTTAACAGAGAAGATCTGTTGCGCAAACAGCGCACTTTCGACA
ATGGAAGCATCCCCCACCAGATTCACCTGGGCGAACTGCACGCTATCCTCAGGCGGCAAGAGGATTTCTA
CCCCTTTTTGAAAGATAACAGGGAAAAGATTGAGAAAATCCTCACATTTCGGATACCCTACTATGTAGGC
CCCCTCGCCCGGGGAAATTCCAGATTCGCGTGGATGACTCGCAAATCAGAAGAGACCATCACTCCCTGGA
ACTTCGAGGAAGTCGTGGATAAGGGGGCCTCTGCCCAGTCCTTCATCGAAAGGATGACTAACTTTGATAA
AAATCTGCCTAACGAAAAGGTGCTTCCTAAACACTCTCTGCTGTACGAGTACTTCACAGTTTATAACGAG
CTGACCAAGGTCAAATACGTCACAGAAGGGATGAGAAAGCCAGCATTCCTGTCTGGAGAGCAGAAGAAAG
CTATCGTGGACCTCCTCTTCAAGACGAACCGGAAAGTTACCGTGAAACAGCTCAAAGAAGACTATTTCAA
AAAGATTGAATGTTTCGACTCTGTTGAAATCAGCGGAGTGGAGGATCGCTTCAACGCATCCCTGGGAACG
TATCACGATCTCCTGAAAATCATTAAAGACAAGGACTTCCTGGACAATGAGGAGAACGAGGACATTCTTG
AGGACATTGTCCTCACCCTTACGTTGTTTGAAGATAGGGAGATGATTGAAGAACGCTTGAAAACTTACGC
TCATCTCTTCGACGACAAAGTCATGAAACAGCTCAAGAGGCGCCGATATACAGGATGGGGGCGGCTGTCA
AGAAAACTGATCAATGGCATCCGAGACAAGCAGAGTGGAAAGACAATCCTGGATTTTCTTAAGTCCGATG
GATTTGCCAACCGGAACTTCATGCAGTTGATCCATGATGACTCTCTCACCTTTAAGGAGGACATCCAGAA
AGCACAAGTTTCTGGCCAGGGGGACAGTCTTCACGAGCACATCGCTAATCTTGCAGGTAGCCCAGCTATC
AAAAAGGGAATACTGCAGACCGTTAAGGTCGTGGATGAACTCGTCAAAGTAATGGGAAGGCATAAGCCCG
AGAATATCGTTATCGAGATGGCCCGAGAGAACCAAACTACCCAGAAGGGACAGAAGAACAGTAGGGAAAG
GATGAAGAGGATTGAAGAGGGTATAAAAGAACTGGGGTCCCAAATCCTTAAGGAACACCCAGTTGAAAAC
ACCCAGCTTCAGAATGAGAAGCTCTACCTGTACTACCTGCAGAACGGCAGGGACATGTACGTGGATCAGG
AACTGGACATCAATCGGCTCTCCGACTACGACGTGGATCATATCGTGCCCCAGTCTTTTCTCAAAGATGA
TTCTATTGATAATAAAGTGTTGACAAGATCCGATAAAAATAGAGGGAAGAGTGATAACGTCCCCTCAGAA
GAAGTTGTCAAGAAAATGAAAAATTATTGGCGGCAGCTGCTGAACGCCAAACTGATCACACAACGGAAGT
TCGATAATCTGACTAAGGCTGAACGAGGTGGCCTGTCTGAGTTGGATAAAGCCGGCTTCATCAAAAGGCA
GCTTGTTGAGACACGCCAGATCACCAAGCACGTGGCCCAAATTCTCGATTCACGCATGAACACCAAGTAC
GATGAAAATGACAAACTGATTCGAGAGGTGAAAGTTATTACTCTGAAGTCTAAGCTGGTCTCAGATTTCA
GAAAGGACTTTCAGTTTTATAAGGTGAGAGAGATCAACAATTACCACCATGCGCATGATGCCTACCTGAA
TGCAGTGGTAGGCACTGCACTTATCAAAAAATATCCCAAGCTTGAATCTGAATTTGTTTACGGAGACTAT
AAAGTGTACGATGTTAGGAAAATGATCGCAAAGTCTGAGCAGGAAATAGGCAAGGCCACCGCTAAGTACT
TCTTTTACAGCAATATTATGAATTTTTTCAAGACCGAGATTACACTGGCCAATGGAGAGATTCGGAAGCG
ACCACTTATCGAAACAAACGGAGAAACAGGAGAAATCGTGTGGGACAAGGGTAGGGATTTCGCGACAGTC
CGGAAGGTCCTGTCCATGCCGCAGGTGAACATCGTTAAAAAGACCGAAGTACAGACCGGAGGCTTCTCCA
AGGAAAGTATCCTCCCGAAAAGGAACAGCGACAAGCTGATCGCACGCAAAAAAGATTGGGACCCCAAGAA
ATACGGCGGATTCGATTCTCCTACAGTCGCTTACAGTGTACTGGTTGTGGCCAAAGTGGAGAAAGGGAAG
TCTAAAAAACTCAAAAGCGTCAAGGAACTGCTGGGCATCACAATCATGGAGCGATCAAGCTTCGAAAAAA
ACCCCATCGACTTTCTCGAAGCGAAAGGATATAAAGAGGTCAAAAAAGACCTCATCATTAAGCTTCCCAA
GTACTCTCTCTTTGAGCTTGAAAACGGCCGGAAACGAATGCTCGCTAGTGCGGGCGAGCTGCAGAAAGGT
AACGAGCTGGCACTGCCCTCTAAATACGTTAATTTCTTGTATCTGGCCAGCCACTATGAAAAGCTCAAAG
GGTCTCCCGAAGATAATGAGCAGAAGCAGCTGTTCGTGGAACAACACAAACACTACCTTGATGAGATCAT
CGAGCAAATAAGCGAGTTCTCCAAAAGAGTGATCCTCGCCGACGCTAACCTCGATAAGGTGCTTTCTGCT
TACAATAAGCACAGGGATAAGCCCATCAGGGAGCAGGCAGAAAACATTATCCACTTGTTTACTCTGACCA
ACTTGGGCGCGCCTGCAGCCTTCAAGTACTTCGACACCACCATAGACAGAAAGCGGTACACCTCTACAAA
GGAGGTCCTGGACGCCACACTGATTCATCAGTCAATTACGGGGCTCTATGAAACAAGAATCGACCTCTCT
CAGCTCGGTGGAGACGGAACAAGAAAGAGAAGAAAGGTGTGACGGATCCTCGAATATGAAGATGAAGATG
AAATATTTGGTGTGTCAAATAAAAAGCTTGTGTGCTTAAGTTTGTGTTTTTTTCTTGGCTTGTTGTGTTA
TGAATTTGTGGCTTTTTCTAATATCAAATGAATGTAAGATCTCATTATAATGAATAAACAAATGTTTCTA
TAATCCATTGTGAATGTTTTGTTGGATCTCTTCTGCAGCATATAACTACTGTATGTGCTATGGTATGGAC
TATGGAATATGATTAAAGATAAGGTTTAAACTATCAGTGTTTGACAGGATATATTGGCGGGTAAACCTAA
GAGAAAAGAGCGTTTATTAGAATAATCGGATATTTAAAAGGGCGTGAAAAGGTTTATCCGTTCGTCCATT
TGTATGTGCATGCCAACCACAGGAGATCCAAAAGGATCTAGGTGAAGATCCTTTTTGATAATCTCATGAC
CAAAATCCCTTAACGTGAGTTTTCGTTCCACTGAGCGTCAGACCCCGTAGAAAAGATCAAAGGATCTTC
Features (pLannotate 1.2.2; 15 found; start..end, strand, type, name):
      1..589     +  rep_origin     ori: high-copy-number ColE1/pMB1/pBR322/pUC origin of replication
    778..805     -  CDS            TetR (fragment): tetracycline resistance regulatory protein; tetR
    829..1977    -  CDS            trfA: trans-acting replication protein that binds to and activates oriV
   2276..3070    -  CDS            KanR: aminoglycoside phosphotransferase; aphA-3; confers resistance to kanamycin
   3282..3913    -  rep_origin     oriV: incP origin of replication
   3993..4017    +  misc_feature   LB T-DNA repeat: left border repeat from nopaline C58 T-DNA
   4532..5326    -  CDS            NeoR/KanR: aminoglycoside phosphotransferase from Tn5; aph(3')-II (or nptII); confers resistance to neomycin, kanamycin, and G418 (Geneticin®)
   6453..6472    +  CDS            VN155(I152L) (fragment): improved N-terminal fragment of mVenus for use in bimolecular fluorescence complementation (BiFC) (Kodama and Hu, 2010)
   6473..6548    +  misc_RNA       gRNA scaffold: guide RNA scaffold for the Streptococcus pyogenes CRISPR/Cas9 system
   6590..6961    +  CDS            HST (fragment): HSTC_ARATH - Also known as HPT2, VTE2-2. Experimental evidence at protein level: Swiss-Prot protein existence level 1. Involved in the synthesis of plastoquinone-9. Can use both homogentisic acid and 2,5-dihydroxyphenylacetic acid gamma-lactone as prenyl acceptors, and solanesyl diphosphate > farnesyl diphosphate > geranylgeranyl diphosphate >> phytyl diphosphate as prenyl donors. Do not catalyze the decardoxylation of homogentisate uncoupled from prenylation. From Arabidopsis thaliana (Mouse-ear cress).
   7113..7196    +  CDS            HST (fragment): HSTC_ARATH - Also known as HPT2, VTE2-2. Experimental evidence at protein level: Swiss-Prot protein existence level 1. Involved in the synthesis of plastoquinone-9. Can use both homogentisic acid and 2,5-dihydroxyphenylacetic acid gamma-lactone as prenyl acceptors, and solanesyl diphosphate > farnesyl diphosphate > geranylgeranyl diphosphate >> phytyl diphosphate as prenyl donors. Do not catalyze the decardoxylation of homogentisate uncoupled from prenylation. From Arabidopsis thaliana (Mouse-ear cress).
   7462..7536    +  CDS            HST (fragment): HSTC_ARATH - Also known as HPT2, VTE2-2. Experimental evidence at protein level: Swiss-Prot protein existence level 1. Involved in the synthesis of plastoquinone-9. Can use both homogentisic acid and 2,5-dihydroxyphenylacetic acid gamma-lactone as prenyl acceptors, and solanesyl diphosphate > farnesyl diphosphate > geranylgeranyl diphosphate >> phytyl diphosphate as prenyl donors. Do not catalyze the decardoxylation of homogentisate uncoupled from prenylation. From Arabidopsis thaliana (Mouse-ear cress).
   8232..12335   +  CDS            cas9: CAS9_STRP1 - Also known as csn1 From Streptococcus pyogenes serotype M1.
  12375..12623   +  terminator     HSP terminator: efficient transcription terminator from the Arabidopsis thaliana heat shock protein 18.2 gene (Nagaya et al., 2010)
  12642..12666   +  misc_feature   RB T-DNA repeat: right border repeat from nopaline C58 T-DNA
