[The description below was written by a language model from this plasmid's Addgene catalogue record and pLannotate feature annotations shown in this document.]
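Description:
p305N-20 is a plant CRISPR-Cas9 binary vector of about 12.9 kb, built on the p305N backbone and designed for Agrobacterium-mediated T-DNA delivery. Outside the T-DNA borders it carries a high-copy ColE1/pUC-type origin for propagation in E. coli, together with the broad-host-range IncP oriV and its trans-acting replication gene trfA, which allow maintenance in Agrobacterium. Bacterial selection is by kanamycin through an aphA-3 aminoglycoside phosphotransferase gene.

Between the nopaline-type left and right border repeats, the T-DNA holds three functional units. An nptII (NeoR/KanR) gene near the left border provides the plant selectable marker; its promoter and terminator are not annotated. The test cassette consists of a 189 bp deletion version of the Medicago truncatula U6.6 RNA polymerase III promoter (MtU6.6-189), inserted by Gibson cloning, driving a single guide RNA. A 20 nt spacer sits directly upstream of the Streptococcus pyogenes gRNA scaffold. The annotation software labels this spacer as a fragment of an mVenus-derived BiFC protein, which fits its intended target, mEGFP. Downstream lies a S. pyogenes Cas9 coding sequence terminated by the Arabidopsis HSP18.2 terminator. The Cas9 promoter is not identified in the feature table. The region preceding Cas9 is annotated only with short matches to Arabidopsis HST, which are probably incidental hits to Arabidopsis genomic sequence rather than an expressed gene.

The plasmid belongs to a series that compares shortened, nonredundant Pol III promoters for guide expression. It is used to measure how well the truncated MtU6.6 promoter supports Cas9 editing of an mEGFP transgene in Nicotiana benthamiana and poplar reporter lines.
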