Addgene plasmid #246303: p305N-20
Purpose: Evaluation of MtU6.6-189 promoter (Pol III promoter) deletion (189 bp) for CRISPR-Cas9 editing of mEGFP in Nicotiana benthamiana and poplar reporter lines
Depositing lab: Chung-Jui Tsai. Depositing organization: University of Georgia. Publication: A compendium of nonredundant short polymerase III promoters for CRISPR applications. Deguchi M, Sinclair KM, Patel A, Coile M, Ortega MA, Bewg WP, Tsai CJ. Plant Physiol. 2025 Jul 3;198(3):kiaf294. doi: 10.1093/plphys/kiaf294. PubMed 40673482.
Backbone
  Vector backbone: p305N
  Vector type: Plant Expression, CRISPR
Growth in bacteria
  Bacterial resistance: Kanamycin, 50 μg/mL
  Growth temperature: 37°C
  Growth strain: DH5alpha
  Copy number: High Copy
Gene/Insert
  Gene/Insert name: MtU6.6-189 promoter
  gRNA/shRNA sequence: CATGCCCGAAGGCTACGTCC
  Species: Medicago truncatula
  Promoter: MtU6.6-189 promoter
  Cloning method: Gibson Cloning
Terms and licenses: Academic/Nonprofit Terms; Industry Terms: Not Available to Industry
How to cite: p305N-20 was a gift from Chung-Jui Tsai (Addgene plasmid # 246303 ; http://n2t.net/addgene:246303 ; RRID:Addgene_246303)
