>Addgene plasmid #246303 | p305N-20 | depositor partial sequence | sequence record 487341 | promoter
ACAAGGTGCACTGCTACAAACTTTGGTTTAATCTGAAATAAAACAAAACTCACTGAGAGGAAGATGCATC
CCAGTAGGTGAAAGTCGAGAAGGATTTGCATGTTACTATTACACTTGCTTTTTAGTCCCACATCGTCTGA
AACATAAAATATTTCAGCGTTTAAATACTTCAAGCGAACCAGTAGGCTT
